Addgene plasmid #22772: pMH4-SYN-ChR2-tdimer2RFP
Depositing lab: Thomas Oertner. Depositing organization: Friedrich Miescher Institute for Biomedical Research. Publication: Optical induction of plasticity at single synapses reveals input-specific accumulation of alphaCaMKII. Zhang YP, Holbro N, Oertner TG. Proc Natl Acad Sci U S A. 2008 Aug 19. 105(33):12039-44. 10.1073/pnas.0802940105 PubMed 18697934.
Backbone
  Vector backbone: pMH4
  Backbone size w/o insert (bp): 7037
  Vector type: Mammalian Expression
Growth in bacteria
  Bacterial resistance: Ampicillin, 100 μg/mL
  Growth temperature: 37°C
  Growth strain: DH5alpha
  Growth instructions: DH5alpha, JM109 high efficiency
  Copy number: Low Copy
Gene/Insert
  Gene/Insert name: ChR2-tdimer2RFP
  Species: mixture
  Insert size (bp): 2330
  Tag / fusion protein: ChR2-tdimer2RFP
  Cloning method: Restriction Enzyme; 5′ cloning site NheI (not destroyed); 3′ cloning site SAlI (not destroyed)
  Sequencing primers: 5′ gactcagcgctgcctcagtctg
Resource information
  A portion of this plasmid was derived from a plasmid made by: Karl Deisseroth, Stanford; Roger Y. Tsien, San Diego
Terms and licenses: Academic/Nonprofit Terms; Industry Terms: Not Available to Industry
Depositor comments: ChR2 seq.5'-3' 870-1796=926bp; tdimer2RFP 5'-3' 1809-3200=1391bp
How to cite: pMH4-SYN-ChR2-tdimer2RFP was a gift from Thomas Oertner (Addgene plasmid # 22772 ; http://n2t.net/addgene:22772 ; RRID:Addgene_22772)
