[The description below was written by a language model from this plasmid's Addgene catalogue record and pLannotate feature annotations shown in this document.]
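Description:
pMH4-SYN-ChR2-tdimer2RFP is a mammalian expression plasmid built on the pMH4 backbone, which the feature table shows to be an adenovirus serotype 5 shuttle-type vector. The left end of the Ad5 genome is present (an inverted terminal repeat fragment and the Ψ packaging signal) upstream of the expression cassette. Downstream lie Ad5 sequences encoding protein IX and IVa2, an arrangement that typically provides homology for recombination into an adenoviral genome, although the record does not state that the plasmid was used for virus production. The bacterial portion is pBR322-derived: a ColE1/pMB1-type origin accompanied by rop and the bom region, consistent with the catalogue listing as low copy. It also carries an ampicillin resistance gene with its own promoter, and a nonfunctional remnant of the tetracycline resistance gene. The full annotated sequence is 9,367 nt, matching the stated backbone plus a roughly 2.3 kb insert cloned between NheI and SalI sites.

The payload is a single transcription unit driven by the human synapsin I promoter, which restricts expression to neurons. It encodes the N-terminal, channel-forming fragment of channelrhodopsin-2 from Chlamydomonas reinhardtii, a blue light-gated cation channel. This is fused at its C terminus to tdimer2(12), a tandem-dimer orange-red fluorescent protein derived from Discosoma DsRed, and followed by an SV40 polyadenylation signal. The fusion lets transfected neurons be identified by red fluorescence and depolarised with blue light. The associated publication used optical stimulation to induce plasticity at single synapses, which indicates an optogenetic role in controlling the activity of defined neurons during imaging.
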