Features (pLannotate 1.2.2; 15 found; start..end, strand, type, name):
     22..103     +  repeat_region  ITR (fragment): inverted terminal repeat of human adenovirus serotype 5 inverted
    191..341     +  misc_signal    Ad5 Ψ: packaging signal for adenovirus serotype 5
    399..846     +  promoter       hSyn promoter: human synapsin I promoter; confers neuron-specific expression (Kügler et al., 2003)
    870..1795    +  CDS            ChR2 (fragment): N-terminal fragment of channelrhodopsin-2 from the alga Chlamydomonas reinhardtii (Nagel et al., 2003) blue light-activated cation channel
   1809..3200    +  CDS            tdimer2(12): tdimer2(12) is a basic (constitutively fluorescent) orange fluorescent protein published in 2002, derived from Discosoma sp.. It has low acid sensitivity.
   3217..3351    +  polyA_signal   SV40 poly(A) signal: SV40 polyadenylation signal
   3453..3872    +  CDS            IX: CAP9_ADE05 - Experimental evidence at protein level: Swiss-Prot protein existence level 1. Structural component of the virion that acts as a cement protein on the capsid exterior and forms triskelion structures consisting of three molecules that stabilize three hexon trimers at the center of each icosahedral facet and fixes the peripentonal hexons. Dispensable for assembly. During virus entry, recruits the anterograde motor kinesin-1 to the capsid docked at the nuclear pore complex thereby subjecting the docked capsid to a pulling force. The resulting tension leads to capsid disruption, disper
   3938..5272    -  CDS            IVa2: PKG1_ADE05 - Experimental evidence at protein level: Swiss-Prot protein existence level 1. Component of the packaging machinery which encapsidates the viral DNA into preformed capsids and transcriptional activator of the viral major late promoter (MLP). Binds, along with packaging proteins 2 and 3, to the specific packaging sequence on the left end of viral genomic DNA and displays ATPase activity thereby providing the power stroke of the packaging machinery. The activity of packaging protein IVa2 is stimulated by protein 33K which acts as a terminase. May be the protein that pumps DNA into th
   5633..6257    +  CDS            TcR (fragment): tetracycline efflux protein; tet; confers resistance to tetracycline
   6499..6894    -  CDS            YPB1_ECOLX: Protein predicted: Swiss-Prot protein existence level 4. From Escherichia coli.
   6898..7089    +  CDS            rop: Rop protein, which maintains plasmids at low copy number; rop
   7191..7331    +  misc_feature   bom: basis of mobility region from pBR322
   7517..8105    -  rep_origin     ori: high-copy-number ColE1/pMB1/pBR322/pUC origin of replication
   8276..9136    -  CDS            AmpR: β-lactamase; bla; confers resistance to ampicillin, carbenicillin, and related antibiotics
   9137..9241    -  promoter       AmpR promoter: bla
>Addgene plasmid #22772 | pMH4-SYN-ChR2-tdimer2RFP | depositor full sequence | sequence record 10423 | Author sequence
TCCCTTCCAGCTCTCTGCCCCTTTTGGATTGAAGCCAATATGATAATGAGGGGGTGGAGTTTGTGACGTG
GCGCGGGGCGTGGGAACGGGGCGGGTGACGTAGTAGTGTGGCGGAAGTGTGATGTTGCAAGTGTGGCGGA
ACACATGTAAGCGACGGATGTGGCAAAAGTGACGTTTTTGGTGTGCGCCGGTGTACACAGGAAGTGACAA
TTTTCGCGCGGTTTTAGGCGGATGTTGTAGTAAATTTGGGCGTAACCGAGTAAGATTTGGCCATTTTCGC
GGGAAAACTGAATAAGAGGAAGTGAAATCTGAATAATTTTGTGTTACTCATAGCGCGTAATCTCTAGCAT
CGAAGATCCCTCGACTCTAGACTCGAGCTGCAGAGGGCCCTGCGTATGAGTGCAAGTGGGTTTTAGGACC
AGGATGAGGCGGGGTGGGGGTGCCTACCTGACGACCGACCCCGACCCACTGGACAAGCACCCAACCCCCA
TTCCCCAAATTGCGCATCCCCTATCAGAGAGGGGGAGGGGAAACAGGATGCGGCGAGGCGCGTGCGCACT
GCCAGCTTCAGCACCGCGGACAGTGCCTTCGCCCCCGCCTGGCGGCGCGCGCCACCGCCGCCTCAGCACT
GAAGGCGCGCTGACGTCACTCGCCGGTCCCCCGCAAACTCCCCTTCCCGGCCACCTTGGTCGCGTCCGCG
CCGCCGCCGGCCCAGCCGGACCGCACCACGCGAGGCGCGAGATAGGGGGGCACGGGCGCGACCATCTGCG
CTGCGGCGCCGGCGACTCAGCGCTGCCTCAGTCTGCGGTGGGCAGCGGAGGAGTCGTGTCGTGCCTGAGA
GCGCAGTCGAATTCAAGCTGCTAGCCACCATGGATTATGGAGGCGCCCTGAGTGCCGTTGGGCGCGAGCT
GCTATTTGTAACGAACCCAGTAGTCGTCAATGGCTCTGTACTTGTGCCTGAGGACCAGTGTTACTGCGCG
GGCTGGATTGAGTCGCGTGGCACAAACGGTGCCCAAACGGCGTCGAACGTGCTGCAATGGCTTGCTGCTG
GCTTCTCCATCCTACTGCTTATGTTTTACGCCTACCAAACATGGAAGTCAACCTGCGGCTGGGAGGAGAT
CTATGTGTGCGCTATCGAGATGGTCAAGGTGATTCTCGAGTTCTTCTTCGAGTTTAAGAACCCGTCCATG
CTGTATCTAGCCACAGGCCACCGCGTCCAGTGGTTGCGTTACGCCGAGTGGCTTCTCACCTGCCCGGTCA
TTCTCATTCACCTGTCAAACCTGACGGGCTTGTCCAACGACTACAGCAGGCGCACCATGGGTCTGCTTGT
GTCTGATATTGGCACAATTGTGTGGGGCGCCACTTCCGCCATGGCCACCGGATACGTCAAGGTCATCTTC
TTCTGCCTGGGTCTGTGTTATGGTGCTAACACGTTCTTTCACGCTGCCAAGGCCTACATCGAGGGTTACC
ACACCGTGCCGAAGGGCCGGTGTCGCCAGGTGGTGACTGGCATGGCTTGGCTCTTCTTCGTATCATGGGG
TATGTTCCCCATCCTGTTCATCCTCGGCCCCGAGGGCTTCGGCGTCCTGAGCGTGTACGGCTCCACCGTC
GGCCACACCATCATTGACCTGATGTCGAAGAACTGCTGGGGTCTGCTCGGCCACTACCTGCGCGTGCTGA
TCCACGAGCATATCCTCATCCACGGCGACATTCGCAAGACCACCAAATTGAACATTGGTGGCACTGAGAT
TGAGGTCGAGACGCTGGTGGAGGACGAGGCCGAGGCTGGCGCGGTACCCGCGGCCGCCATGGTGGCCTCC
TCCGAGGACGTCATCAAAGAGTTCATGCGCTTCAAGGTGCGCATGGAGGGCTCCGTGAACGGCCACGAGT
TCGAGATCGAGGGCGAGGGCGAGGGCCGCCCCTACGAGGGCACCCAGACCGCCAAGCTGAAGGTGACCAA
GGGCGGCCCCCTGCCCTTCGCCTGGGACATCCTGTCCCCCCAGTTCCAGTACGGCTCCAAGGCGTACGTG
AAGCACCCCGCCGACATCCCCGACTACAAGAAGCTGTCCTTCCCCGAGGGCTTCAAGTGGGAGCGCGTGA
TGAACTTCGAGGACGGCGGCGTGGTGACCGTGACCCAGGACTCCTCCCTGCAGGACGGCACGCTGATCTA
CAAGGTGAAGTTCCGCGGCACCAACTTCCCCCCCGACGGCCCCGTAATGCAGAAGAAGACCATGGGCTGG
GAGGCCTCCACCGAGCGCCTGTACCCCCGCGACGGCGTGCTGAAGGGCGAGATCCACCAGGCCCTGAAGC
TGAAGGACGGCGGCCACTACCTGGTGGAGTTCAAGACCATCTACATGGCCAAGAAGCCCGTGCAGCTGCC
CGGCTACTACTACGTGGACACCAAGCTGGACATCACCTCCCACAACGAGGACTACACCATCGTGGAACAG
TACGAGCGCTCCGAGGGCCGCCACCACCTGTTCCTGGGGCATGGCACCGGCAGCACCGGCAGCGGCAGCT
CCGGCACCGCCTCCTCCGAGGACGTCATCAAAGAGTTCATGCGCTTCAAGGTGCGCATGGAGGGCTCCGT
GAACGGCCACGAGTTCGAGATCGAGGGCGAGGGCGAGGGCCGCCCCTACGAGGGCACCCAGACCGCCAAG
CTGAAGGTGACCAAGGGCGGCCCCCTGCCCTTCGCCTGGGACATCCTGTCCCCCCAGTTCCAGTACGGCT
CCAAGGCGTACGTGAAGCACCCCGCCGACATCCCCGACTACAAGAAGCTGTCCTTCCCCGAGGGCTTCAA
GTGGGAGCGCGTGATGAACTTCGAGGACGGCGGCGTGGTGACCGTGACCCAGGACTCCTCCCTGCAGGAC
GGCACGCTGATCTACAAGGTGAAGTTCCGCGGCACCAACTTCCCCCCCGACGGCCCCGTAATGCAGAAGA
AGACCATGGGCTGGGAGGCCTCCACCGAGCGCCTGTACCCCCGCGACGGCGTGCTGAAGGGCGAGATCCA
CCAGGCCCTGAAGCTGAAGGACGGCGGCCACTACCTGGTGGAGTTCAAGACCATCTACATGGCCAAGAAG
CCCGTGCAGCTGCCCGGCTACTACTACGTGGACACCAAGCTGGACATCACCTCCCACAACGAGGACTACA
CCATCGTGGAACAGTACGAGCGCTCCGAGGGCCGCCACCACCTGTTCCTGTAGGTCGACTTCGAGCAACT
TGTTTATTGCAGCTTATAATGGTTACAAATAAAGCAATAGCATCACAAATTTCACAAATAAAGCATTTTT
TTCACTGCATTCTAGTTGTGGTTTGTCCAAACTCATCAATGTATCTTATCATGTCTGGATCGTCTAGCAT
CGAAGATCTGGGCGTGGTTAAGGGTGGGAAAGAATATATAAGGTGGGGGTCTTATGTAGTTTTGTATCTG
TTTTGCAGCAGCCGCCGCCGCCATGAGCACCAACTCGTTTGATGGAAGCATTGTGAGCTCATATTTGACA
ACGCGCATGCCCCCATGGGCCGGGGTGCGTCAGAATGTGATGGGCTCCAGCATTGATGGTCGCCCCGTCC
TGCCCGCAAACTCTACTACCTTGACCTACGAGACCGTGTCTGGAACGCCGTTGGAGACTGCAGCCTCCGC
CGCCGCTTCAGCCGCTGCAGCCACCGCCCGCGGGATTGTGACTGACTTTGCTTTCCTGAGCCCGCTTGCA
AGCAGTGCAGCTTCCCGTTCATCCGCCCGCGATGACAAGTTGACGGCTCTTTTGGCACAATTGGATTCTT
TGACCCGGGAACTTAATGTCGTTTCTCAGCAGCTGTTGGATCTGCGCCAGCAGGTTTCTGCCCTGAAGGC
TTCCTCCCCTCCCAATGCGGTTTAAAACATAAATAAAAAACCAGACTCTGTTTGGATTTGGATCAAGCAA
GTGTCTTGCTGTCTTTATTTAGGGGTTTTGCGCGCGCGGTAGGCCCGGGACCAGCGGTCTCGGTCGTTGA
GGGTCCTGTGTATTTTTTCCAGGACGTGGTAAAGGTGACTCTGGATGTTCAGATACATGGGCATAAGCCC
GTCTCTGGGGTGGAGGTAGCACCACTGCAGAGCTTCATGCTGCGGGGTGGTGTTGTAGATGATCCAGTCG
TAGCAGGAGCGCTGGGCGTGGTGCCTAAAAATGTCTTTCAGTAGCAAGCTGATTGCCAGGGGCAGGCCCT
TGGTGTAAGTGTTTACAAAGCGGTTAAGCTGGGATGGGTGCATACGTGGGGATATGAGATGCATCTTGGA
CTGTATTTTTAGGTTGGCTATGTTCCCAGCCATATCCCTCCGGGGATTCATGTTGTGCAGAACCACCAGC
ACAGTGTATCCGGTGCACTTGGGAAATTTGTCATGTAGCTTAGAAGGAAATGCGTGGAAGAACTTGGAGA
CGCCCTTGTGACCTCCAAGATTTTCCATGCATTCGTCCATAATGATGGCAATGGGCCCACGGGCGGCGGC
CTGGGCGAAGATATTTCTGGGATCACTAACGTCATAGTTGTGTTCCAGGATGAGATCGTCATAGGCCATT
TTTACAAAGCGCGGGCGGAGGGTGCCAGACTGCGGTATAATGGTTCCATCCGGCCCAGGGGCGTAGTTAC
CCTCACAGATTTGCATTTCCCACGCTTTGAGTTCAGATGGGGGGATCATGTCTACCTGCGGGGCGATGAA
GAAAACGGTTTCCGGGGTAGGGGAGATCAGCTGGGAAGAAAGCAGGTTCCTGAGCAGCTGCGACTTACCG
CAGCCGGTGGGCCCGTAAATCACACCTATTACCGGGTGCAACTGGTAGTTAAGAGAGCTGCAGCTGCCGT
CATCCCTGAGCAGGGGGGCCACTTCGTTAAGCATGTCCCTGACTCGCATGTTTTCCCTGACCAAATCCGC
CAGAAGGCGCTCGCCGCCCAGCGATAGCAGTTCTTGCAAGGAAGCAAAGTTTTTCAACGGTTTGAGACCG
TCCGCCGTAGGCATGCTTTTGAGCGTTTGACCAAGCAGTTCCAGGCGGTCCCACAGCTCGGTCACCTGCT
CTACGGCATCTCGATCCAGCATATCTCCTCGTTTCGCGGGTTGGGGCGGCTTTCGCTGTACGGCAGTAGT
CGGTGCTCGTCCAGACGGGCCAGGGTCATGTCTTTCCACGGGCGCAGGGTCCTCGTCAGCGTAGTCTGGG
TCACGGTGAAGGGGTGCGCTCCGGGCTGCGCGCTGGCCAGGGTGCGCTTGAGGCTGGTCCTGCTGGTGCT
GAAGCGCTGCCGGTCTTCGCCCTGCGCGTCGGCCAGGTAGCATTTGACCATGGTGTCATAGTCCAGCCCC
TCCGCGGCGTGGCCCTTGGCGCGCAGCTTGCCCTTGGAGGAGGCGCCGCACGAGGGGCAGTGCAGACTTT
TGAGGGCGTAGAGCTTGGGCGCGAGAAATACCGATTCCGGGGAGTAGGCATCCGCGCCGCAGGCCCCGCA
GACGGTCTCGCATTCCACGAGCCAGGTGAGCTCTGGCCGTTCGGGGTCAAAAACCAGGTTTCCCCCATGC
TTTTTGATGCGTTTCTTACCTCTGGTTTCCATGAGCCGGTGTCCACGCTCGGTGACGAAAAGGCTGTCCG
TGTCCCCGTATACAGACTTGAGAGGCCTGTCCTCGACCGATGCCCTTGAGAGCCTTCAACCCAGTCAGCT
CCTTCCGGTGGGCGCGGGGCATGACTATCGTCGCCGCACTTATGACTGTCTTCTTTATCATGCAACTCGT
AGGACAGGTGCCGGCAGCGCTCTGGGTCATTTTCGGCGAGGACCGCTTTCGCTGGAGCGCGACGATGATC
GGCCTGTCGCTTGCGGTATTCGGAATCTTGCACGCCCTCGCTCAAGCCTTCGTCACTGGTCCCGCCACCA
AACGTTTCGGCGAGAAGCAGGCCATTATCGCCGGCATGGCGGCCGACGCGCTGGGCTACGTCTTGCTGGC
GTTCGCGACGCGAGGCTGGATGGCCTTCCCCATTATGATTCTTCTCGCTTCCGGCGGCATCGGGATGCCC
GCGTTGCAGGCCATGCTGTCCAGGCAGGTAGATGACGACCATCAGGGACAGCTTCAAGGATCGCTCGCGG
CTCTTACCAGCCTAACTTCGATCACTGGACCGCTGATCGTCACGGCGATTTATGCCGCCTCGGCGAGCAC
ATGGAACGGGTTGGCATGGATTGTAGGCGCCGCCCTATACCTTGTCTGCCTCCCCGCGTTGCGTCGCGGT
GCATGGAGCCGGGCCACCTCGACCTGAATGGAAGCCGGCGGCACCTCGCTAACGGATTCACCACTCCAAG
AATTGGAGCCAATCAATTCTTGCGGAGAACTGTGAATGCGCAAACCAACCCTTGGCAGAACATATCCATC
GCGTCCGCCATCTCCAGCAGCCGCACGCGGCGCATCTCGGGCAGCGTTGGGTCCTGGCCACGGGTGCGCA
TGATCGTGCTCCTGTCGTTGAGGACCCGGCTAGGCTGGCGGGGTTGCCTTACTGGTTAGCAGAATGAATC
ACCGATACGCGAGCGAACGTGAAGCGACTGCTGCTGCAAAACGTCTGCGACCTGAGCAACAACATGAATG
GTCTTCGGTTTCCGTGTTTCGTAAAGTCTGGAAACGCGGAAGTCAGCGCCCTGCACCATTATGTTCCGGA
TCTGCATCGCAGGATGCTGCTGGCTACCCTGTGGAACACCTACATCTGTATTAACGAAGCGCTGGCATTG
ACCCTGAGTGATTTTTCTCTGGTCCCGCCGCATCCATACCGCCAGTTGTTTACCCTCACAACGTTCCAGT
AACCGGGCATGTTCATCATCAGTAACCCGTATCGTGAGCATCCTCTCTCGTTTCATCGGTATCATTACCC
CCATGAACAGAAATTCCCCCTTACACGGAGGCATCAAGTGACCAAACAGGAAAAAACCGCCCTTAACATG
GCCCGCTTTATCAGAAGCCAGACATTAACGCTTCTGGAGAAACTCAACGAGCTGGACGCGGATGAACAGG
CAGACATCTGTGAATCGCTTCACGACCACGCTGATGAGCTTTACCGCAGCTGCCTCGCGCGTTTCGGTGA
TGACGGTGAAAACCTCTGACACATGCAGCTCCCGGAGACGGTCACAGCTTGTCTGTAAGCGGATGCCGGG
AGCAGACAAGCCCGTCAGGGCGCGTCAGCGGGTGTTGGCGGGTGTCGGGGCGCAGCCATGACCCAGTCAC
GTAGCGATAGCGGAGTGTATACTGGCTTAACTATGCGGCATCAGAGCAGATTGTACTGAGAGTGCACCAT
ATGCGGTGTGAAATACCGCACAGATGCGTAAGGAGAAAATACCGCATCAGGCGCTCTTCCGCTTCCTCGC
TCACTGACTCGCTGCGCTCGGTCGTTCGGCTGCGGCGAGCGGTATCAGCTCACTCAAAGGCGGTAATACG
GTTATCCACAGAATCAGGGGATAACGCAGGAAAGAACATGTGAGCAAAAGGCCAGCAAAAGGCCAGGAAC
CGTAAAAAGGCCGCGTTGCTGGCGTTTTTCCATAGGCTCCGCCCCCCTGACGAGCATCACAAAAATCGAC
GCTCAAGTCAGAGGTGGCGAAACCCGACAGGACTATAAAGATACCAGGCGTTTCCCCCTGGAAGCTCCCT
CGTGCGCTCTCCTGTTCCGACCCTGCCGCTTACCGGATACCTGTCCGCCTTTCTCCCTTCGGGAAGCGTG
GCGCTTTCTCAATGCTCACGCTGTAGGTATCTCAGTTCGGTGTAGGTCGTTCGCTCCAAGCTGGGCTGTG
TGCACGAACCCCCCGTTCAGCCCGACCGCTGCGCCTTATCCGGTAACTATCGTCTTGAGTCCAACCCGGT
AAGACACGACTTATCGCCACTGGCAGCAGCCACTGGTAACAGGATTAGCAGAGCGAGGTATGTAGGCGGT
GCTACAGAGTTCTTGAAGTGGTGGCCTAACTACGGCTACACTAGAAGGACAGTATTTGGTATCTGCGCTC
TGCTGAAGCCAGTTACCTTCGGAAAAAGAGTTGGTAGCTCTTGATCCGGCAAACAAACCACCGCTGGTAG
CGGTGGTTTTTTTGTTTGCAAGCAGCAGATTACGCGCAGAAAAAAAGGATCTCAAGAAGATCCTTTGATC
TTTTCTACGGGGTCTGACGCTCAGTGGAACGAAAACTCACGTTAAGGGATTTTGGTCATGAGATTATCAA
AAAGGATCTTCACCTAGATCCTTTTAAATTAAAAATGAAGTTTTAAATCAATCTAAAGTATATATGAGTA
AACTTGGTCTGACAGTTACCAATGCTTAATCAGTGAGGCACCTATCTCAGCGATCTGTCTATTTCGTTCA
TCCATAGTTGCCTGACTCCCCGTCGTGTAGATAACTACGATACGGGAGGGCTTACCATCTGGCCCCAGTG
CTGCAATGATACCGCGAGACCCACGCTCACCGGCTCCAGATTTATCAGCAATAAACCAGCCAGCCGGAAG
GGCCGAGCGCAGAAGTGGTCCTGCAACTTTATCCGCCTCCATCCAGTCTATTAATTGTTGCCGGGAAGCT
AGAGTAAGTAGTTCGCCAGTTAATAGTTTGCGCAACGTTGTTGCCATTGCTGCAGGCATCGTGGTGTCAC
GCTCGTCGTTTGGTATGGCTTCATTCAGCTCCGGTTCCCAACGATCAAGGCGAGTTACATGATCCCCCAT
GTTGTGCAAAAAAGCGGTTAGCTCCTTCGGTCCTCCGATCGTTGTCAGAAGTAAGTTGGCCGCAGTGTTA
TCACTCATGGTTATGGCAGCACTGCATAATTCTCTTACTGTCATGCCATCCGTAAGATGCTTTTCTGTGA
CTGGTGAGTACTCAACCAAGTCATTCTGAGAATAGTGTATGCGGCGACCGAGTTGCTCTTGCCCGGCGTC
AACACGGGATAATACCGCGCCACATAGCAGAACTTTAAAAGTGCTCATCATTGGAAAACGTTCTTCGGGG
CGAAAACTCTCAAGGATCTTACCGCTGTTGAGATCCAGTTCGATGTAACCCACTCGTGCACCCAACTGAT
CTTCAGCATCTTTTACTTTCACCAGCGTTTCTGGGTGAGCAAAAACAGGAAGGCAAAATGCCGCAAAAAA
GGGAATAAGGGCGACACGGAAATGTTGAATACTCATACTCTTCCTTTTTCAATATTATTGAAGCATTTAT
CAGGGTTATTGTCTCATGAGCGGATACATATTTGAATGTATTTAGAAAAATAAACAAATAGGGGTTCCGC
GCACATTTCCCCGAAAAGTGCCACCTGACGTCTAAGAAACCATTATTATCATGACATTAACCTATAAAAA
TAGGCGTATCACGAGGCCCTTTCGTCTTCAAGAATTGATCCGGGCCCCCATTTCCCC
