>Addgene plasmid #22772 | pMH4-SYN-ChR2-tdimer2RFP | addgene partial sequence | sequence record 28608 | 22772 with pMH4-5 (gactcagcgctgcctcagtctg)
GCAGTCGAATTCNAGCTGCTAGCCACCATGGATTATGGAGGCGCCCTGAGTGCCGTTGGGCGCGAGCTGC
TATTTGTAACGAACCCAGTAGTCGTCAATGGCTCTGTACTTGTGCCTGAGGACCAGTGTTACTGCGCGGG
CTGGATTGAGTCGCGTGGCACAAACGGTGCCCAAACGGCGTCGAACGTGCTGCAATGGCTTGCTGCTGGC
TTCTCCATCCTACTGCTTATGTTTTACGCCTACCAAACATGGAAGTCAACCTGCGGCTGGGAGGAGATCT
ATGTGTGCGCTATCGAGATGGTCAAGGTGATTCTCGAGTTCTTCTTCGAGTTTAAGAACCCGTCCATGCT
GTATCTAGCCACAGGCCACCGCGTCCAGTGGTTGCGTTACGCCGAGTGGCTTCTCACCTGCCCGGTCATT
CTCATTCACCTGTCAAACCTGACGGGCTTGTCCAACGACTACAGCAGGCGCACCATGGGTCTGCTTGTGT
CTGATATNGGCACAATTGTGTGGGGCGCCACTTCCGCCATGGCCACNG
